Addgene plasmid #70918: pFOSGE_COF2B09
Purpose: Gateway entry clone
Depositing lab: Alexander Stark. Depositing organization: Research Institute of Molecular Pathology (IMP). Publication: Transcriptional regulators form diverse groups with context-dependent regulatory functions. Stampfel G, Kazmar T, Frank O, Wienerroither S, Reiter F, Stark A. Nature. 2015 Nov 9. doi: 10.1038/nature15545. PubMed 26550828.
Backbone
  Vector backbone: pDONR221
  Backbone manufacturer: Invitrogen
  Backbone size w/o insert (bp): 4762
  Vector type: Gateway entry vector
Growth in bacteria
  Bacterial resistance: Kanamycin, 50 μg/mL
  Growth temperature: 37°C
  Growth strain: DH5alpha
  Copy number: High Copy
Gene/Insert
  Gene/Insert name: gro (alt names: FBgn0001139; CG8384, FBtr0084962)
  Species: D. melanogaster (fly)
  Insert size (bp): 2151
  Entrez Gene: gro (a.k.a. Dmel_CG8384, BEST:GM01575, BEST:LD15161, BcDNA.LD33829, BcDNA:LD33829, CG8384, DGro, Dmel\CG8384, E(spl)-WD, E(spl)[2], E(spl)gro, E(spl)m9/m10, En-spl, GRO, Grg/TLE, Gro, Groucho, anon-WO0118547.385, dAES1, dAES2, dGro, l(3)gro, m10, m9, m9-m10, m9/10, m9/m10)
  Cloning method: Gateway Cloning
  Sequencing primers: 5′ M13-F20; 3′ M13R
Terms and licenses: Academic/Nonprofit Terms; Industry Terms: Not Available to Industry
How to cite: pFOSGE_COF2B09 was a gift from Alexander Stark (Addgene plasmid # 70918 ; http://n2t.net/addgene:70918 ; RRID:Addgene_70918)
