[The description below was written by a language model from this plasmid's Addgene catalogue record.]
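Description:
pFOSGE_COF2B09 is a Gateway entry clone built on the Invitrogen pDONR221 donor backbone and carrying the Drosophila melanogaster gene groucho (gro, CG8384; the record points to transcript FBtr0084962) as an insert of about 2.15 kb. It is a bacterial cloning plasmid rather than an expression vector. It is maintained at high copy number in standard E. coli cloning strains such as DH5alpha and is selected with kanamycin. No feature table accompanies the record, so the exact boundaries of the insert, the presence or absence of a stop codon, and any added tags are not stated.

The insert was introduced by Gateway cloning. In pDONR221 this normally means a BP recombination in which an attB-flanked PCR product replaces the donor's counter-selectable cassette, leaving the insert flanked by attL sites. Entry clones of this type carry no promoter to drive the insert. Their role is to serve as a sequence-verified source from which the gene can be moved by LR recombination into any compatible destination vector, which then supplies the promoter, fusion partners and host-specific elements. M13 forward and reverse primer sites flanking the recombination region are listed for sequencing across the insert.

Groucho is a WD-repeat transcriptional corepressor of the Grg/TLE family. The associated publication concerns the context-dependent regulatory functions of transcriptional regulators, and the plasmid name suggests it may be one member of a systematic clone collection. This fits with use of the clone as a shuttle for making gro expression or fusion constructs for functional assays in fly cells, although the record itself lists the purpose only as a Gateway entry clone.
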