>Addgene plasmid #70918 | pFOSGE_COF2B09 | depositor partial sequence | sequence record 126860 | insert
ATGTATCCCTCACCGGTGCGCCACCCCGCCGCCGGGGGACCACCACCTCAGGGTCCAATCAAGTTCACCA
TCGCCGATACACTGGAACGCATCAAGGAGGAGTTCAACTTCCTGCAGGCGCAGTACCACAGCATTAAATT
GGAGTGCGAGAAGCTGTCGAACGAGAAGACGGAGATGCAGCGCCATTATGTTATGTACTACGAGATGTCC
TATGGCCTTAACGTGGAGATGCACAAGCAGACCGAGATCGCCAAGCGGCTGAACACACTGATCAACCAGC
TACTTCCATTCCTTCAGGCCGACCACCAGCAGCAAGTGCTGCAGGCGGTGGAGCGGGCGAAGCAGGTGAC
CATGCAGGAGCTCAACCTGATCATTGGGATCCACGCCCAGCAGGTGCCAGGTGGACCACCTCAGCCGATG
GGCGCACTGAATCCGTTTGGCGCCCTGGGCGCCACCATGGGCCTGCCACACGGACCGCAAGGTCTGCTGA
ACAAACCGCCCGAACACCACAGGCCGGACATCAAGCCGACGGGTCTAGAGGGGCCAGCAGCCGCCGAGGA
GCGATTGCGCAATTCGGTTTCGCCGGCCGATCGTGAGAAGTATCGCACACGCTCGCCGCTGGACATCGAG
AACGACTCGAAGCGTCGAAAAGATGAGAAACTGCAAGAGGATGAAGGCGAGAAAAGCGATCAAGATTTAG
TCGTAGATGTTGCAAATGAAATGGAATCCCACTCACCGCGTCCCAACGGCGAGCACGTGTCTATGGAGGT
GCGCGATCGGGAAAGCTTGAATGGCGAGCGCCTGGAGAAGCCAAGCAGTAGTGGCATCAAGCAGGAACGG
CCGCCCTCACGCTCCGGCTCCAGTTCGTCACGTTCCACACCCAGCCTCAAGACAAAAGATATGGAAAAGC
CGGGTACACCGGGCGCCAAGGCACGCACACCGACACCGAACGCCGCTGCTCCGGCGCCAGGCGTTAATCC
TAAACAAATGATGCCGCAGGGACCACCGCCAGCCGGATATCCGGGTGCACCGTATCAAAGGCCGGCCGAT
CCCTACCAGCGTCCACCGTCAGATCCAGCCTATGGACGACCGCCACCAATGCCGTACGATCCGCACGCCC
ATGTGCGAACCAATGGCATTCCACATCCCTCGGCCCTAACGGGTGGAAAGCCTGCATACTCTTTCCATAT
GAACGGCGAGGGTAGTCTACAACCGGTGCCGTTCCCGCCGGACGCGTTGGTGGGTGTTGGAATTCCGCGG
CACGCCCGTCAGATCAACACGCTGTCGCATGGAGAGGTCGTCTGTGCGGTAACCATCTCTAATCCCACAA
AGTACGTGTACACGGGCGGCAAGGGCTGCGTCAAGGTATGGGACATCTCGCAACCGGGCAACAAGAATCC
AGTTAGCCAGCTGGATTGTCTGCAGCGCGACAACTACATCCGCTCGGTGAAGCTGCTGCCCGACGGCCGT
ACGCTGATCGTGGGTGGTGAGGCGTCCAACCTGTCTATCTGGGATCTGGCCAGTCCGACGCCTCGCATAA
AGGCGGAACTAACATCGGCGGCGCCCGCCTGCTACGCTCTGGCCATTAGCCCTGACTCGAAGGTGTGCTT
CTCGTGCTGCAGCGACGGCAATATCGCTGTGTGGGACCTGCACAACGAGATCCTGGTGCGCCAGTTCCAG
GGCCATACCGACGGCGCTTCATGCATCGACATCAGTCCGGATGGCTCCAGGCTGTGGACGGGCGGCTTAG
ACAACACGGTGCGCTCCTGGGATCTGCGCGAGGGTCGCCAGCTGCAACAGCACGACTTCAGCTCTCAAAT
ATTCTCGCTCGGCTACTGTCCCACAGGCGACTGGCTGGCTGTGGGTATGGAGAACTCGCATGTGGAGGTG
CTGCACGCATCGAAACCGGACAAGTATCAACTGCATCTGCACGAGAGCTGCGTTCTGTCGCTGCGCTTTG
CCGCCTGCGGCAAATGGTTCGTTTCCACCGGCAAAGACAACCTGCTTAACGCATGGCGAACACCTTACGG
TGCCAGCATATTCCAGTCGAAGGAAACATCATCCGTACTTAGCTGCGACATATCAACTGACGACAAATAC
ATTGTGACGGGTTCGGGCGATAAGAAGGCTACTGTCTACGAAGTTATTTAT
