>Addgene plasmid #70918 | pFOSGE_COF2B09 | addgene partial sequence | sequence record 130415 | M13-Rev 5'-CAGGAAACAGCTATGACC-3'
ATAATGATTTTATTTTGACTGATAGTGACCTGTTCGTTGCAACAAATTGATAAGCAATGCTTTCTTATAA
TGCCAACTTTGTACAAGAAAGCTGGGTCATAAATAACTTCGTAGACAGTAGCCTTCTTATCGCCCGAACC
CGTCACAATGTATTTGTCGTCAGTTGATATGTCGCAGCTAAGTACGGATGATGTTTCCTTCGACTGGAAT
ATGCTGGCACCGTAAGGTGTTCGCCATGCGTTAAGCAGGTTGTCTTTGCCGGTGGAAACGAACCATTTGC
CGCAGGCGGCAAAGCGCAGCGACAGAACGCAGCTCTCGTGCAGATGCAGTTGATACTTGTCCGGTTTCGA
TGCGTGCAGCACCTCCACATGCGAGTTCTCCATACCCACAGCCAGCCAGTCGCCTGTGGGACAGTAGCCG
AGCGAGAATATTTGAGAGCTGAAGTCGTGCTGTTGCAGCTGGCGACCCTCGCGCAGATCCCAGGAGCGCA
CCGTGTTGTCTAAGCCGCCCGTCCACAGCCTGGAGCCATCCGGACTGATGTCGATGCATGAAGCGCCGTC
GGTATGGCCCTGGAACTGGCGCACCAGGATCTCGTTGTGCAGGTCCCACACAGCGATATTGCCGTCGCTG
CAGCACGAGAAGCACACCTTCGAGTCAGGGCTAATGGCCAGAGCGTAGCAGGCGGGCGCCGCCGATGTTA
GTTCCGCCTTTATGCGAGGCGTCGGACTGGCCAGATCCCAGATAGACAGGTTGGACGCCTCACCACCCAC
GATCAGCGTACGGCCGTCGGGCAGCAGCTTCACCGAGCGGATGTAGTTGTCGCGCTGCAGACAATCCAGC
TGGCTAACTG
